Addgene plasmid #216545: pWZL-hygro-FAKS722A
Purpose: This retroviral plasmid expresses a mutated cDNA (dominant negative: S722A) of human PTK2
Depositing lab: Georgia Konstantinidou. Depositing organization: Universitaet Bern. Publication: ERK5 suppression overcomes FAK inhibitor resistance in mutant KRAS-driven non-small cell lung cancer. Pozzato C, Outeiro-Pinho G, Galie M, Ramadori G, Konstantinidou G. EMBO Mol Med. 2024 Sep 13. doi: 10.1038/s44321-024-00138-7. PubMed 39271958.
Backbone
  Vector backbone: pWZL-Hygro
  Backbone manufacturer: Jay Morgenstern
  Backbone size w/o insert (bp): 5642
  Total vector size (bp): 5642
  Vector type: Mammalian Expression, Retroviral
  Selectable markers: Hygromycin
Growth in bacteria
  Bacterial resistance: Ampicillin, 100 μg/mL
  Growth temperature: 37°C
  Growth strain: NEB Stable
  Copy number: High Copy
Gene/Insert
  Gene/Insert name: PTK2 (S722A) (alt name: FAK)
  Species: H. sapiens (human)
  Insert size (bp): 3243
  Mutation: FAK dominant negative mutation S722A
  GenBank ID: NP_005598.3
  Entrez Gene: PTK2 (a.k.a. FADK, FADK 1, FAK, FAK1, FRNK, PPP1R71, p125FAK, pp125FAK)
  Tag / fusion protein: No
  Cloning method: Ligation Independent Cloning
  Sequencing primers: 5′ PBABE 5'; 3′ Custom designed oligo on backbone to sequence the mutation: TTTCCGGGCCCTCACATTGCC
Resource information
  A portion of this plasmid was derived from a plasmid made by: Ordered the mutant sequences from genscript and sub-cloned it to pWZL Hygro (Plasmid #18750).
Terms and licenses: Academic/Nonprofit Terms; Industry Terms: Not Available to Industry
How to cite: pWZL-hygro-FAKS722A was a gift from Georgia Konstantinidou (Addgene plasmid # 216545 ; http://n2t.net/addgene:216545 ; RRID:Addgene_216545)
