[The description below was written by a language model from this plasmid's Addgene catalogue record and pLannotate feature annotations shown in this document.]
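Description:
pWZL-hygro-FAKS722A is a Moloney murine leukemia virus-based retroviral expression vector built on the pWZL-Hygro backbone, carrying a mutant human PTK2 (focal adhesion kinase, FAK) cDNA in which serine 722 is replaced by alanine. The record describes this substitution as a dominant-negative mutation, and no tag or fusion partner is attached. The mutant sequence was obtained by gene synthesis and subcloned into the parental pWZL-Hygro plasmid by ligation-independent cloning. In bacteria the plasmid replicates from a high-copy ColE1/pUC-type origin and is selected with ampicillin through the bla gene and its own promoter.

The viral cassette is flanked by MMLV long terminal repeats. Downstream of the 5' LTR lie a packaging signal and a truncated gag segment lacking its start codon, which together promote efficient encapsidation of the genomic RNA when the plasmid is introduced into a packaging cell line. No separate internal promoter is annotated, so expression is presumably driven by the 5' LTR, yielding a single bicistronic transcript. The PTK2 S722A open reading frame is translated first, and an EMCV IRES then directs translation of the hygromycin phosphotransferase gene, linking hygromycin resistance to expression of the insert. A short fragment annotated as a ΔU3 3' LTR sits directly beside a full-length LTR annotation, so the vector does not appear to be self-inactivating.

The catalogue lists the same size for the backbone and the total vector, whereas the sequenced record is 8,885 nt, which matches backbone plus insert. The construct is suited to stable transduction of mammalian cells, and the associated study concerns FAK inhibitor resistance in mutant KRAS-driven non-small cell lung cancer.
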