Features (pLannotate 1.2.2; 12 found; start..end, strand, type, name):
     21..490     +  LTR            LTR: long terminal repeat from Moloney murine leukemia virus
    614..888     +  misc_feature   MESV Ψ (fragment): packaging signal of murine embryonic stem cell virus
    955..1371    +  CDS            gag (truncated): truncated Moloney murine leukemia virus (MMLV) gag gene lacking the start codon
   1498..4653    +  CDS            PTK2: FAK1_HUMAN - Also known as FAK, FAK1. Experimental evidence at protein level: Swiss-Prot protein existence level 1. [Isoform 6]: Isoform 6 (FRNK) does not contain a kinase domain and inhibits PTK2/FAK1 phosphorylation and signaling. Its enhanced expression can attenuate the nuclear accumulation of LPXN and limit its ability to enhance serum response factor (SRF)-dependent gene transcription. From Homo sapiens (Human).
   4712..5173    +  misc_feature   IRES: internal ribosome entry site (IRES) of the encephalomyocarditis virus (EMCV)
   5178..6200    +  CDS            hph: KHYB_ECOLX - Experimental evidence at protein level: Swiss-Prot protein existence level 1. The aminoglycoside phosphotransferases achieve inactivation of their antibiotic substrates by phosphorylation. Only phosphorylates hygromycin and closely related compounds such as demethyl analogs and destomycin. From Escherichia coli.
   6270..6391    +  LTR            3' LTR (ΔU3) (fragment): self-inactivating 3' long terminal repeat (LTR) from Moloney murine leukemia virus
   6392..6861    +  LTR            LTR: long terminal repeat from Moloney murine leukemia virus
   6927..6979    -  CDS            lacI (fragment): lac repressor; lacI; The lac repressor binds to the lac operator to inhibit transcription in E. coli. This inhibition can be relieved by adding lactose or isopropyl-β-D-thiogalactopyranoside (IPTG).
   7162..7750    -  rep_origin     ori: high-copy-number ColE1/pMB1/pBR322/pUC origin of replication
   7910..8770    -  CDS            AmpR: β-lactamase; bla; confers resistance to ampicillin, carbenicillin, and related antibiotics
   8771..8875    -  promoter       AmpR promoter: bla
>Addgene plasmid #216545 | pWZL-hygro-FAKS722A | addgene full sequence | sequence record 442158 | Addgene NGS Result
CGAAAAGTGCCACCTGCAGCCTGAATATGGGCCAAACAGGATATCTGTGGTAAGCAGTTCCTGCCCCGGC
TCAGGGCCAAGAACAGATGGAACAGCTGAATATGGGCCAAACAGGATATCTGTGGTAAGCAGTTCCTGCC
CCGGCTCAGGGCCAAGAACAGATGGTCCCCAGATGCGGTCCAGCCCTCAGCAGTTTCTAGAGAACCATCA
GATGTTTCCAGGGTGCCCCAAGGACCTGAAATGACCCTGTGCCTTATTTGAACTAACCAATCAGTTCGCT
TCTCGCTTCTGTTCGCGCGCTTCTGCTCCCCGAGCTCAATAAAAGAGCCCACAACCCCTCACTCGGGGCG
CCAGTCCTCCGATTGACTGAGTCGCCCGGGTACCCGTGTATCCAATAAACCCTCTTGCAGTTGCATCCGA
CTTGTGGTCTCGCTGTTCCTTGGGAGGGTCTCCTCTGAGTGATTGACTACCCGTCAGCGGGGGTCTTTCA
TTTGGGGGCTCGTCCGGGATCGGGAGACCCCTGCCCAGGGACCACCGACCCACCACCGGGAGGCAAGCTG
GCCAGCAACTTATCTGTGTCTGTCCGATTGTCTAGTGTCTATGACTGATTTTATGCGCCTGCGTCGGTAC
TAGTTAGCTAACTAGCTCTGTATCTGGCGGACCCGTGGTGGAACTGACGAGTTCTGAACACCCGGCCGCA
ACCCTGGGAGACGTCCCAGGGACTTTGGGGGCCGTTTTTGTGGCCCGACCTGAGGAAGGGAGTCGATGTG
GAATCCGACCCCGTCAGGATATGTGGTTCTGGTAGGAGACGAGAACCTAAAACAGTTCCCGCCTCCGTCT
GAATTTTTGCTTTCGGTTTGGAACCGAAGCCGCGCGTCTTGTCTGCTGCAGCGCTGCAGCATCGTTCTGT
GTTGTCTCTGTCTGACTGTGTTTCTGTATTTGTCTGAAAATTAGGGCCAGACTGTTACCACTCCCTTAAG
TTTGACCTTAGGTCACTGGAAAGATGTCGAGCGGATCGCTCACAACCAGTCGGTAGATGTCAAGAAGAGA
CGTTGGGTTACCTTCTGCTCTGCAGAATGGCCAACCTTTAACGTCGGATGGCCGCGAGACGGCACCTTTA
ACCGAGACCTCATCACCCAGGTTAAGATCAAGGTCTTTTCACCTGGCCCGCATGGACACCCAGACCAGGT
CCCCTACATCGTGACCTGGGAAGCCTTGGCTTTTGACCCCCCTCCCTGGGTCAAGCCCTTTGTACACCCT
AAGCCTCCGCCTCCTCTTCCTCCATCCGCCCCGTCTCTCCCCCTTGAACCTCCTCGTTCGACCCCGCCTC
GATCCTCCCTTTATCCAGCCCTCACTCCTTCTCTAGGCGCCGGCCGGATCCCAGTGTGGTGGTACGTAGG
AATTCGCCAGCACAGTGGTCGAAGCGGATCCATGATCTCGGCTGACTGCAACCTCTGCCTCCCAGAATAT
GACAGATACCTAGCATCTAGCAAAATAATGGCAGCTGCTTACCTTGACCCCAACTTGAATCACACACCAA
ATTCGAGTACTAAGACTCACCTGGGTACTGGTATGGAACGTTCTCCTGGTGCAATGGAGCGAGTATTAAA
GGTCTTTCATTATTTTGAAAGCAATAGTGAGCCAACCACCTGGGCCAGTATTATCAGGCATGGAGATGCT
ACTGATGTCAGGGGCATCATTCAGAAGATAGTGGACAGTCACAAAGTAAAGCATGTGGCCTGCTATGGAT
TCCGCCTCAGTCACCTGCGGTCAGAGGAGGTTCACTGGCTTCACGTGGATATGGGCGTCTCCAGTGTGAG
GGAGAAGTATGAGCTTGCTCACCCACCAGAGGAGTGGAAATATGAATTGAGAATTCGTTATTTGCCAAAA
GGATTTCTAAACCAGTTTACTGAAGATAAGCCAACTTTGAATTTCTTCTATCAACAGGTGAAGAGCGATT
ATATGTTAGAGATAGCTGATCAAGTGGACCAGGAAATTGCTTTGAAGTTGGGTTGTCTAGAAATACGGCG
ATCATACTGGGAGATGCGGGGCAATGCACTAGAAAAGAAGTCTAACTATGAAGTATTAGAAAAAGATGTT
GGTTTAAAGCGATTTTTTCCTAAGAGTTTACTGGATTCTGTCAAGGCCAAAACACTAAGAAAACTGATCC
AACAAACATTTAGACAATTTGCCAACCTTAATAGAGAAGAAAGTATTCTGAAATTCTTTGAGATCCTGTC
TCCAGTCTACAGATTTGATAAGGAATGCTTCAAGTGTGCTCTTGGTTCAAGCTGGATTATTTCAGTGGAA
CTGGCAATCGGCCCAGAAGAAGGAATCAGTTACCTAACGGACAAGGGCTGCAATCCCACACATCTTGCTG
ACTTCACTCAAGTGCAAACCATTCAGTATTCAAACAGTGAAGACAAGGACAGAAAAGGAATGCTACAACT
AAAAATAGCAGGTGCACCCGAGCCTCTGACAGTGACGGCACCATCCCTAACCATTGCGGAGAATATGGCT
GACCTAATAGATGGGTACTGCCGGCTGGTGAATGGAACCTCGCAGTCATTTATCATCAGACCTCAGAAAG
AAGGTGAACGGGCTTTGCCATCAATACCAAAGTTGGCCAACAGCGAAAAGCAAGGCATGCGGACACACGC
CGTCTCTGTGTCAGAAACAGATGATTATGCTGAGATTATAGATGAAGAAGATACTTACACCATGCCCTCA
ACCAGGGATTATGAGATTCAAAGAGAAAGAATAGAACTTGGACGATGTATTGGAGAAGGCCAATTTGGAG
ATGTACATCAAGGCATTTATATGAGTCCAGAGAATCCAGCTTTGGCGGTTGCAATTAAAACATGTAAAAA
CTGTACTTCGGACAGCGTGAGAGAGAAATTTCTTCAAGAAGCCTTAACAATGCGTCAGTTTGACCATCCT
CATATTGTGAAGCTGATTGGAGTCATCACAGAGAATCCTGTCTGGATAATCATGGAGCTGTGCACACTTG
GAGAGCTGAGGTCATTTTTGCAAGTAAGGAAATACAGTTTGGATCTAGCATCTTTGATCCTGTATGCCTA
TCAGCTTAGTACAGCTCTTGCATATCTAGAGAGCAAAAGATTTGTACACAGGGACATTGCTGCTCGGAAT
GTTCTGGTGTCCTCAAATGATTGTGTAAAATTAGGAGACTTTGGATTATCCCGATATATGGAAGATAGTA
CTTACTACAAAGCTTCCAAAGGAAAATTGCCTATTAAATGGATGGCTCCAGAGTCAATCAATTTTCGACG
TTTTACCTCAGCTAGTGACGTATGGATGTTTGGTGTGTGTATGTGGGAGATACTGATGCATGGTGTGAAG
CCTTTTCAAGGAGTGAAGAACAATGATGTAATCGGTCGAATTGAAAATGGGGAAAGATTACCAATGCCTC
CAAATTGTCCTCCTACCCTCTACAGCCTTATGACGAAATGCTGGGCCTATGACCCCAGCAGGCGGCCCAG
GTTTACTGAACTTAAAGCTCAGCTCAGCACAATCCTGGAGGAAGAGAAGGCTCAGCAAGAAGAGCGCATG
AGGATGGAGTCCAGAAGACAGGCCACAGTGTCCTGGGACTCCGGAGGGTCTGATGAAGCACCGCCCAAGC
CCAGCAGACCGGGTTATCCCGCTCCGAGGTCCAGCGAAGGATTTTATCCCAGCCCACAGCACATGGTACA
AACCAATCATTACCAGGTTTCTGGCTACCCTGGTTCACATGGAATCACAGCCATGGCTGGCAGCATCTAT
CCAGGTCAGGCATCTCTTTTGGACCAAACAGATTCATGGAATCATAGACCTCAGGAGATAGCAATGTGGC
AGCCCAATGTGGAGGACTCTACAGTATTGGACCTGCGAGGGATTGGGCAAGTGTTGCCAACCCATCTGAT
GGAAGAGCGTCTAATCCGACAGCAACAGGAAATGGAAGAAGATCAGCGCTGGCTGGAAAAAGAGGAAAGA
TTTCTGAAACCTGATGTGAGACTCTCTCGAGGCAGTATTGACAGGGAGGATGGAAGTCTTCAGGGTCCGA
TTGGAAACCAACATATATATCAGCCTGTGGGTAAACCAGATCCTGCAGCTCCACCAAAGAAACCGCCTCG
CCCTGGAGCTCCCGGTCATCTGGGAAGCCTTGCCAGCCTCAGCAGCCCTGCTGACAGCTACAACGAGGGT
GTCAAGCTTCAGCCCCAGGAAATCAGCCCCCCTCCTACTGCCAACCTGGACCGGTCGAATGATAAGGTGT
ACGAGAATGTGACGGGCCTGGTGAAAGCTGTCATCGAGATGTCCAGTAAAATCCAGCCAGCCCCACCAGA
GGAGTATGTCCCTATGGTGAAGGAAGTCGGCTTGGCCCTGAGGACATTATTGGCCACTGTGGATGAGACC
ATTCCCCTCCTACCAGCCAGCACCCACCGAGAGATTGAGATGGCACAGAAGCTATTGAACTCTGACCTGG
GTGAGCTCATCAACAAGATGAAACTGGCCCAGCAGTATGTCATGACCAGCCTCCAGCAAGAGTACAAAAA
GCAAATGCTGACTGCTGCTCACGCCCTGGCTGTGGATGCCAAAAACTTACTCGATGTCATTGACCAAGCA
AGACTGAAAATGCTTGGGCAGACGAGACCACACTGAGTCGACTCGACCAATTCCGGTTATTTTCCACCAT
ATTGCCGTCTTTTGGCAATGTGAGGGCCCGGAAACCTGGCCCTGTCTTCTTGACGAGCATTCCTAGGGGT
CTTTCCCCTCTCGCCAAAGGAATGCAAGGTCTGTTGAATGTCGTGAAGGAAGCAGTTCCTCTGGAAGCTT
CTTGAAGACAAACAACGTCTGTAGCGACCCTTTGCAGGCAGCGGAACCCCCCACCTGGCGACAGGTGCCT
CTGCGGCCAAAAGCCACGTGTATAAGATACACCTGCAAAGGCGGCACAACCCCAGTGCCACGTTGTGAGT
TGGATAGTTGTGGAAAGAGTCAAATGGCTCTCCTCAAGCGTATTCAACAAGGGGCTGAAGGATGCCCAGA
AGGTACCCCATTGTATGGGATCTGATCTGGGGCCTCGGTGCACATGCTTTACATGTGTTTAGTCGAGGTT
AAAAAACGTCTAGGCCCCCCGAACCACGGGGACGTGGTTTTCCTTTGAAAAACACGATGATAATACCATG
AAAAAGCCTGAACTCACCGCGACGTCTGTCGAGAAGTTTCTGATCGAAAAGTTCGACAGCGTCTCCGACC
TGATGCAGCTCTCGGAGGGCGAAGAATCTCGTGCTTTCAGCTTCGATGTAGGAGGGCGTGGATATGTCCT
GCGGGTAAATAGCTGCGCCGATGGTTTCTACAAAGATCGTTATGTTTATCGGCACTTTGCATCGGCCGCG
CTCCCGATTCCGGAAGTGCTTGACATTGGGGAATTTAGCGAGAGCCTGACCTATTGCATCTCCCGCCGTG
CACAGGGTGTCACGTTGCAAGACCTGCCTGAAACCGAACTGCCCGCTGTTCTGCAGCCGGTCGCGGAGGC
CATGGATGCGATCGCTGCGGCCGATCTTAGCCAGACGAGCGGGTTCGGCCCATTCGGACCGCAAGGAATC
GGTCAATACACTACATGGCGTGATTTCATATGCGCGATTGCTGATCCCCATGTGTATCACTGGCAAACTG
TGATGGACGACACCGTCAGTGCGTCCGTCGCGCAGGCTCTCGATGAGCTGATGCTTTGGGCCGAGGACTG
CCCCGAAGTCCGGCACCTCGTGCACGCGGATTTCGGCTCCAACAATGTCCTGACGGACAATGGCCGCATA
ACAGCGGTCATTGACTGGAGCGAGGCGATGTTCGGGGATTCCCAATACGAGGTCGCCAACATCTTCTTCT
GGAGGCCGTGGTTGGCTTGTATGGAGCAGCAGACGCGCTACTTCGAGCGGAGGCATCCGGAGCTTGCAGG
ATCGCCGCGGCTCCGGGCGTATATGCTCCGCATTGGTCTTGACCAACTCTATCAGAGCTTGGTTGACGGC
AATTTCGATGATGCAGCTTGGGCGCAGGGTCGATGCGACGCAATCGTCCGATCCGGAGCCGGGACTGTCG
GGCGTACACAAATCGCCCGCAGAAGCGCGGCCGTCTGGACCGATGGCTGTGTAGAAGTACTCGCCGATAG
TGGAAACCGACGCCCCAGCACTCGTCCGAGGGCAAAGGAATAGAGTAGATGCCGACCGGGATCTATCGAT
AAAATAAAAGATTTTATTTAGTCTCCAGAAAAAGGGGGGAATGAAAGACCCCACCTGTAGGTTTGGCAAG
CTAGCTTAAGTAACGCCATTTTGCAAGGCATGGAAAAATACATAACTGAGAATAGAGAAGTTCAGATCAA
GGTCAGGAACAGATGGAACAGCTGAATATGGGCCAAACAGGATATCTGTGGTAAGCAGTTCCTGCCCCGG
CTCAGGGCCAAGAACAGATGGAACAGCTGAATATGGGCCAAACAGGATATCTGTGGTAAGCAGTTCCTGC
CCCGGCTCAGGGCCAAGAACAGATGGTCCCCAGATGCGGTCCAGCCCTCAGCAGTTTCTAGAGAACCATC
AGATGTTTCCAGGGTGCCCCAAGGACCTGAAATGACCCTGTGCCTTATTTGAACTAACCAATCAGTTCGC
TTCTCGCTTCTGTTCGCGCGCTTCTGCTCCCCGAGCTCAATAAAAGAGCCCACAACCCCTCACTCGGGGC
GCCAGTCCTCCGATTGACTGAGTCGCCCGGGTACCCGTGTATCCAATAAACCCTCTTGCAGTTGCATCCG
ACTTGTGGTCTCGCTGTTCCTTGGGAGGGTCTCCTCTGAGTGATTGACTACCCGTCAGCGGGGGTCTTTC
ACATGCAGCATGTATCAAAATTAATTTGGTTTTTTTTCTTAAGTATTTACATTAAATGGCCATAGTTGCA
TTAATGAATCGGCCAACGCGCGGGGAGAGGCGGTTTGCGTATTGGGCGCTCTTCCGCTTCCTCGCTCACT
GACTCGCTGCGCTCGGTCGTTCGGCTGCGGCGAGCGGTATCAGCTCACTCAAAGGCGGTAATACGGTTAT
CCACAGAATCAGGGGATAACGCAGGAAAGAACATGTGAGCAAAAGGCCAGCAAAAGGCCAGGAACCGTAA
AAAGGCCGCGTTGCTGGCGTTTTTCCATAGGCTCCGCCCCCCTGACGAGCATCACAAAAATCGACGCTCA
AGTCAGAGGTGGCGAAACCCGACAGGACTATAAAGATACCAGGCGTTTCCCCCTGGAAGCTCCCTCGTGC
GCTCTCCTGTTCCGACCCTGCCGCTTACCGGATACCTGTCCGCCTTTCTCCCTTCGGGAAGCGTGGCGCT
TTCTCATAGCTCACGCTGTAGGTATCTCAGTTCGGTGTAGGTCGTTCGCTCCAAGCTGGGCTGTGTGCAC
GAACCCCCCGTTCAGCCCGACCGCTGCGCCTTATCCGGTAACTATCGTCTTGAGTCCAACCCGGTAAGAC
ACGACTTATCGCCACTGGCAGCAGCCACTGGTAACAGGATTAGCAGAGCGAGGTATGTAGGCGGTGCTAC
AGAGTTCTTGAAGTGGTGGCCTAACTACGGCTACACTAGAAGAACAGTATTTGGTATCTGCGCTCTGCTG
AAGCCAGTTACCTTCGGAAAAAGAGTTGGTAGCTCTTGATCCGGCAAACAAACCACCGCTGGTAGCGGTG
GTTTTTTTGTTTGCAAGCAGCAGATTACGCGCAGAAAAAAAGGATCTCAAGAAGATCCTTTGATCTTTTC
TACGGGGTCTGACGCTCAGTGGAACGAAAACTCACGTTAAGGGATTTTGGTCATGAGATTATCAAAAAGG
ATCTTCACCTAGATCCTTTTGCGGCCGCAAATCAATCTAAAGTATATATGAGTAAACTTGGTCTGACAGT
TACCAATGCTTAATCAGTGAGGCACCTATCTCAGCGATCTGTCTATTTCGTTCATCCATAGTTGCCTGAC
TCCCCGTCGTGTAGATAACTACGATACGGGAGGGCTTACCATCTGGCCCCAGTGCTGCAATGATACCGCG
AGACCCACGCTCACCGGCTCCAGATTTATCAGCAATAAACCAGCCAGCCGGAAGGGCCGAGCGCAGAAGT
GGTCCTGCAACTTTATCCGCCTCCATCCAGTCTATTAATTGTTGCCGGGAAGCTAGAGTAAGTAGTTCGC
CAGTTAATAGTTTGCGCAACGTTGTTGCCATTGCTACAGGCATCGTGGTGTCACGCTCGTCGTTTGGTAT
GGCTTCATTCAGCTCCGGTTCCCAACGATCAAGGCGAGTTACATGATCCCCCATGTTGTGCAAAAAAGCG
GTTAGCTCCTTCGGTCCTCCGATCGTTGTCAGAAGTAAGTTGGCCGCAGTGTTATCACTCATGGTTATGG
CAGCACTGCATAATTCTCTTACTGTCATGCCATCCGTAAGATGCTTTTCTGTGACTGGTGAGTACTCAAC
CAAGTCATTCTGAGAATAGTGTATGCGGCGACCGAGTTGCTCTTGCCCGGCGTCAATACGGGATAATACC
GCGCCACATAGCAGAACTTTAAAAGTGCTCATCATTGGAAAACGTTCTTCGGGGCGAAAACTCTCAAGGA
TCTTACCGCTGTTGAGATCCAGTTCGATGTAACCCACTCGTGCACCCAACTGATCTTCAGCATCTTTTAC
TTTCACCAGCGTTTCTGGGTGAGCAAAAACAGGAAGGCAAAATGCCGCAAAAAAGGGAATAAGGGCGACA
CGGAAATGTTGAATACTCATACTCTTCCTTTTTCAATATTATTGAAGCATTTATCAGGGTTATTGTCTCA
TGAGCGGATACATATTTGAATGTATTTAGAAAAATAAACAAATAGGGGTTCCGCGCACATTTCCC
